>Addgene plasmid #48991 | pREG(R1-R4) #BGV059 | depositor partial sequence | sequence record 71787 | Full sequence
TCCGCGTTACATAACTTACGGTAAATGGCCCGCCTGGCTGACCGCCCAACGACCCCCGCCCATTGACGTC
AATAATGACGTATGTTCCCATAGTAACGCCAATAGGGACTTTCCATTGACGTCAATGGGTGGAGTATTTA
CGGTAAACTGCCCACTTGGCAGTACATCAAGTGTATCATATGCCAAGTACGCCCCCTATTGACGTCAATG
ACGGTAAATGGCCCGCTCTGGCATTATGCCCAGTACATGACCTTATGGGACTTTCCTACTTGGCAGTACA
TCTACGTATTAGTCATCGCTATTACCATGGTGATGCGGTTTTGGCAGTACATCAATGGGCGTGGATAGCG
GTTTGACTCACGGGGATTTCCAAGTCTCCACCCCATTGACGTCAATGGGAGTTTGTTTTGGCACCAAAAT
CAACGGGACTTTCCAAAATGTCGTAACAACTCCGCCCCATTGACGCAAATGGGCGGTAGGCGTGTACGGT
GGGAGGTCTATATAAGCAGAGCTCAATAAAAGAGCCCACAACCCCTCACTCGGCGCGCCAGTCTTCCGAT
AGACTGCGTCGCCCGGGTACCCGTATTCCCAATAAAGCCTCTTGCTGTTTGCATCCGAATCGTGGTCTCG
CTGTTCCTTGGGAGGGTCTCCTCTGAGTGATTGACTACCCACGACGGGGGTCTTTCATTTGGGGGCTCGT
CCGGGATTTGGAGACCCCTGCCCAGGGACCACCGACCCACCACCGGGAGGTAAGCTGGCCAGCAACTTAT
CTGTGTCTGTCCGATTGTCTAGTGTCTATGTTTGATGTTATGCGCCTGCGTCTGTACTAGTTAGCTAACT
AGCTCTGTATCTGGCGGACCCGTGGTGGAACTGACGAGTTCTGAACACCCGGCCGCAACCCTGGGAGACG
TCCCAGGGACTTTGGGGGCCGTTTTTGTGGCCCGACCTGAGGAAGGGAGTCGATGTGGAATCCGACCCCG
TCAGGATATGTGGTTCTGGTAGGAGACGAGAACCTAAAACAGTTCCCGCCTCCGTCTGAATTTTTGCTTT
CGGTTTGGAACCGAAGCCGCGCGTCTTGTCTGCTGCAGCGCTGCAGCATCGTTCTGTGTTGTCTCTGTCT
GACTGTGTTTCTGTATTTGTCTGAAAATTAGGGCCAGACTGTTACCACTCCCTTAAGTTTGACCTTAGGT
CACTGGAAAGATGTCGAGCGGATCGCTCACAACCAGTCGGTAGATGTCAAGAAGAGACGTTGGGTTACCT
TCTGCTCTGCAGAATGGCCAACCTTTAACGTCGGATGGCCGCGAGACGGCACCTTTAACCGAGACCTCAT
CACCCAGGTTAAGATCAAGGTCTTTTCACCTGGCCCGCATGGACACCCAGACCAGGTCCCCTACATCGTG
ACCTGGGAAGCCTTGGCTTTTGACCCCCCTCCCTGGGTCAAGCCCTTTGTACACCCTAAGCCTCCGCCTC
CTCTTCCTCCATCCGCCCCGTCTCTCCCCCTTGAACCTCCTCGTTCGACCCCGCCTCGATCCTCCCTTTA
TCCAGCCCTCACTCCTTCTCTAGGCGCCGGAATTGAAGATCTGGGGGATCGATCCTCTAGAGTCCGTTAC
ATAACTTACGGTAAATGGCCCGCCTGGCTGACCGCCCAACGACCCCCGCCCATTGACGTCAATAATGACG
TATGTTCCCATAGTAACGCCAATAGGGACTTTCCATTGACGTCAATGGGTGGAGTATTTACGGTAAACTG
CCCACTTGGCAGTACATCAAGTGTATCATATGCCAAGTACGCCCCCTATTGACGTCAATGACGGTAAATG
GCCCGCCTGGCATTATGCCCAGTACATGACCTTATGGGACTTTCCTACTTGGCAGTACATCTACGTATTA
GTCATCGCTATTACCATGGTGATGCGGTTTTGGCAGTACATCAATGGGCGTGAATAGCGGTTTGACTCAC
GGGGATTTCCAAGTCTCCACCCCATTGACGTCAATGGGAGTTTGTTTTGGCACCAAAATCAACGGGACTT
TCCAAAATGTCGTAACAACTCCGCCCCATTGACGCAAATGGGCGGTAGGCGTGTACGGTGGGAGGTCTAT
ATAAGCAGAGCTCGTTTAGTGAACCGTCAGATCGCCTGGAGACGCCATCCACGCTGTTTTGACCTCCATA
GAAGACACCGGGACCGATCCAGCCTCCGCGGCTCGTATGTTGTGTGGAATTGTGAGCGGATAACAATTTC
ACACAGGAAACAGCTATGACCATGATTACGCCACTAGCAGATCTGCTAGCACAAGTTTGTACAAAAAAGC
TGAACGAGAAACGTAAAATGATATAAATATCAATATATTAAATTAGATTTTGCATAAAAAACAGACTACA
TAATACTGTAAAACACAACATATCCAGTCACTATGGCGGCCGCATTAGGCACCCCAGGCTTTACACTTTA
TGCTTCCGGCTCGTATAATGTGTGGATTTTGAGTTAGGATCCGTCGAGATTTTCAGGAGCTAAGGAAGCT
AAAATGGAGAAAAAAATCACTGGATATACCACCGTTGATATATCCCAATGGCATCGTAAAGAACATTTTG
AGGCATTTCAGTCAGTTGCTCAATGTACCTATAACCAGACCGTTCAGCTGGATATTACGGCCTTTTTAAA
GACCGTAAAGAAAAATAAGCACAAGTTTTATCCGGCCTTTATTCACATTCTTGCCCGCCTGATGAATGCT
CATCCGGAATTCCGTATGGCAATGAAAGACGGTGAGCTGGTGATATGGGATAGTGTTCACCCTTGTTACA
CCGTTTTCCATGAGCAAACTGAAACGTTTTCATCGCTCTGGAGTGAATACCACGACGATTTCCGGCAGTT
TCTACACATATATTCGCAAGATGTGGCGTGTTACGGTGAAAACCTGGCCTATTTCCCTAAAGGGTTTATT
GAGAATATGTTTTTCGTCTCAGCCAATCCCTGGGTGAGTTTCACCAGTTTTGATTTAAACGTGGCCAATA
TGGACAACTTCTTCGCCCCCGTTTTCACCATGGGCAAATATTATACGCAAGGCGACAAGGTGCTGATGCC
GCTGGCGATTCAGGTTCATCATGCCGTTTGTGATGGCTTCCATGTCGGCAGAATGCTTAATGAATTACAA
CAGTACTGCGATGAGTGGCAGGCGGGGCGTAATCTAGAGGATCCGGCTTACTAAAAGCCAGATAACAGTA
TGCGTATTTGCGCGCTGATTTTTGCGGTATAAGAATATATACTGATATGTATACCCGAAGTATGTCAAAA
AGAGGTATGCTATGAAGCAGCGTATTACAGTGACAGTTGACAGCGACAGCTATCAGTTGCTCAAGGCATA
TATGATGTCAATATCTCCGGTCTGGTAAGCACAACCATGCAGAATGAAGCCCGTCGTCTGCGTGCCGAAC
GCTGGAAAGCGGAAAATCAGGAAGGGATGGCTGAGGTCGCCCGGTTTATTGAAATGAACGGCTCTTTTGC
TGACGAGAACAGGGGCTGGTGAAATGCAGTTTAAGGTTTACACCTATAAAAGAGAGAGCCGTTATCGTCT
GTTTGTGGATGTACAGAGTGATATTATTGACACGCCCGGGCGACGGATGGTGATCCCCCTGGCCAGTGCA
CGTCTGCTGTCAGATAAAGTCCCCCGTGAACTTTACCCGGTGGTGCATATCGGGGATGAAAGCTGGCGCA
TGATGACCACCGATATGGCCAGTGTGCCGGTCTCCGTTATCGGGGAAGAAGTGGCTGATCTCAGCCACCG
CGAAAATGACATCAAAAACGCCATTAACCTGATGTTCTGGGGAATATAAATGTCAGGCTCCCTTATACAC
AGCCAGTCTGCAGGTCGACGATATCGGCGCGCCACTAGTCCATAGTGACTGGATATGTTGTGTTTTACAG
TATTATGTAGTCTGTTTTTTATGCAAAATCTAATTTAATATATTGATATTTATATCATTTTACGTTTCTC
GTTCAACTTTTCTATACAAAGTTGCCCGGGGTTATCAGTGGTCCAGGCTCTAGTTTTGACTCAACAATAT
CACCAGCTGAAGCCTATAGAGTACGAGCCATAGATAAAATAAAAGATTTTATTTAGTCTCCAGAAAAAGG
GGGGAATGAAAGACCCCACCTGTAGGTTTGGCAAGCTAGCTTAAGTAACGCCATTTTGCAAGGCATGGAA
AAATACATAACTGAGAATAGAGAAGTTCAGATCAAGGTCAGGAACAGATGGAACAGGGTCGACCCTAGAG
AACCATCAGATGTTTCCAGGGTGCCCCAAGGACCTGAAATGACCCTGTGCCTTATTTGAACTAACCAATC
AGTTCGCTTCTCGCTTCTGTTCGCGCGCTTCTGCTCCCCGAGCTCAATAAAAGAGCCCACAACCCCTCAC
TCGGGGCGCCAGTCCTCCGATTGACTGAGTCGCCCGGGTACCCGTGTATCCAATAAACCCTCTTGCAGTT
GCATCCGACTTGTGGTCTCGCTGTTCCTTGGGAGGGTCTCCTCTGAGTGATTGACTACCCGTCAGCGGGG
GTCTTTCATTTGGGGGCTCGTCCGGGATCGGGAGACCCCTGCCCAGGGACCACCGACCCACCACCGGGAG
GTAAGCTGGCTGCCTCGCGCGTTTCGGTGATGACGGTGAAAACCTCTGACACATGCAGCTCCCGGAGACG
GTCACAGCTTGTCTGTAAGCGGATGCCGGGAGCAGACAAGCCCGTCAGGGCGCGTCAGCGGGTGTTGGCG
GGTGTCGGGGCGCAGCCATGACCCAGTCACGTAGCGATAGCGGAGTGTAGATCCGGCTGTGGAATGTGTG
TCAGTTAGGGTGTGGAAAGTCCCCAGGCTCCCCAGCAGGCAGAAGTATGCAAAGCATGCATCTCAATTAG
TCAGCAACCAGGTGTGGAAAGTCCCCAGGCTCCCCAGCAGGCAGAAGTATGCAAAGCATGCATCTCAATT
AGTCAGCAACCATAGTCCCGCCCCTAACTCCGCCCATCCCGCCCCTAACTCCGCCCAGTTCCGCCCATTC
TCCGCCCCATGGCTGACTAATTTTTTTTATTTATGCAGAGGCCGAGGCCGCCTCGGCCTCTGAGCTATTC
CAGAAGTAGTGAGGAGGCTTTTTTGGAGGCCTAGGCTTTTGCAAAAAGCTTACTGGCTTAACTATGCGGC
ATCAGAGCAGATTGTACTGAGAGTGCACCATATGCGGTGTGAAATACCGCACAGATGCGTAAGGAGAAAA
TACCGCATCAGGCGCTCTTCCGCTTCCTCGCTCACTGACTCGCTGCGCTCGGTCGTTCGGCTGCGGCGAG
CGGTATCAGCTCACTCAAAGGCGGTAATACGGTTATCCACAGAATCAGGGGATAACGCAGGAAAGAACAT
GTGAGCAAAAGGCCAGCAAAAGGCCAGGAACCGTAAAAAGGCCGCGTTGCTGGCGTTTTTCCATAGGCTC
CGCCCCCCTGACGAGCATCACAAAAATCGACGCTCAAGTCAGAGGTGGCGAAACCCGACAGGACTATAAA
GATACCAGGCGTTTCCCCCTGGAAGCTCCCTCGTGCGCTCTCCTGTTCCGACCCTGCCGCTTACCGGATA
CCTGTCCGCCTTTCTCCCTTCGGGAAGCGTGGCGCTTTCTCATAGCTCACGCTGTAGGTATCTCAGTTCG
GTGTAGGTCGTTCGCTCCAAGCTGGGCTGTGTGCACGAACCCCCCGTTCAGCCCGACCGCTGCGCCTTAT
CCGGTAACTATCGTCTTGAGTCCAACCCGGTAAGACACGACTTATCGCCACTGGCAGCAGCCACTGGTAA
CAGGATTAGCAGAGCGAGGTATGTAGGCGGTGCTACAGAGTTCTTGAAGTGGTGGCCTAACTACGGCTAC
ACTAGAAGGACAGTATTTGGTATCTGCGCTCTGCTGAAGCCAGTTACCTTCGGAAAAAGAGTTGGTAGCT
CTTGATCCGGCAAACAAACCACCGCTGGTAGCGGTGGTTTTTTTGTTTGCAAGCAGCAGATTACGCGCAG
AAAAAAAGGATCTCAAGAAGATCCTTTGATCTTTTCTACGGGGTCTGACGCTCAGTGGAACGAAAACTCA
CGTTAAGGGATTTTGGTCATGAGATTATCAAAAAGGATCTTCACCTAGATCCTTTTAAATTAAAAATGAA
GTTTTAAATCAATCTAAAGTATATATGAGTAAACTTGGTCTGACAGTTACCAATGCTTAATCAGTGAGGC
ACCTATCTCAGCGATCTGTCTATTTCGTTCATCCATAGTTGCCTGACTCCCCGTCGTGTAGATAACTACG
ATACGGGAGGGCTTACCATCTGGCCCCAGTGCTGCAATGATACCGCGAGACCCACGCTCACCGGCTCCAG
ATTTATCAGCAATAAACCAGCCAGCCGGAAGGGCCGAGCGCAGAAGTGGTCCTGCAACTTTATCCGCCTC
CATCCAGTCTATTAATTGTTGCCGGGAAGCTAGAGTAAGTAGTTCGCCAGTTAATAGTTTGCGCAACGTT
GTTGCCATTGCTGCAGGCATCGTGGTGTCACGCTCGTCGTTTGGTATGGCTTCATTCAGCTCCGGTTCCC
AACGATCAAGGCGAGTTACATGATCCCCCATGTTGTGCAAAAAAGCGGTTAGCTCCTTCGGTCCTCCGAT
CGTTGTCAGAAGTAAGTTGGCCGCAGTGTTATCACTCATGGTTATGGCAGCACTGCATAATTCTCTTACT
GTCATGCCATCCGTAAGATGCTTTTCTGTGACTGGTGAGTACTCAACCAAGTCATTCTGAGAATAGTGTA
TGCGGCGACCGAGTTGCTCTTGCCCGGCGTCAACACGGGATAATACCGCGCCACATAGCAGAACTTTAAA
AGTGCTCATCATTGGAAAACGTTCTTCGGGGCGAAAACTCTCAAGGATCTTACCGCTGTTGAGATCCAGT
TCGATGTAACCCACTCGTGCACCCAACTGATCTTCAGCATCTTTTACTTTCACCAGCGTTTCTGGGTGAG
CAAAAACAGGAAGGCAAAATGCCGCAAAAAAGGGAATAAGGGCGACACGGAAATGTTGAATACTCATACT
CTTCCTTTTTCAATATTATTGAAGCATTTATCAGGGTTATTGTCTCATGAGCGGATACATATTTGAATGT
ATTTAGAAAAATAAACAAATAGGGGTTCCGCGCACATTTCCCCGAAAAGTGCCACCTGACGTCTAAGAAA
CCATTATTATCATGACATTAACCTATAAAAATAGGCGTATCACGAGGCCCTTTCGTCTTCAAGAATTAGC
TTGGCCATTGCATACGTTGTATCCATATCATAATATGTACATTTATATTGGCTCATGTCCAACATTACCG
CCATGTTGACATTGATTATTGACTAGTTATTAATAGTAATCAATTACGGGGTCATTAGTTCATAGCCCAT
ATATGGAGT
