>Addgene plasmid #48991 | pREG(R1-R4) #BGV059 | addgene partial sequence | sequence record 72818 | M13pUC-Rev 5'-AGCGGATAACAATTTCACACAGG-3'
TGGAACGGACCTGCAGGAATTGATCCGCGGCCATCAAACAAGTTTGTACAAAAAAGCTGAACGAGAAACG
TAAAATGATATAAATATCAATATATTAAATTAGATTTTGCATAAAAAACAGACTACATAATACTGTAAAA
CACAACATATCCAGTCACTATGGCGGCCGCATTAGGCACCCCAGGCTTTACACTTTATGCTTCCGGCTCG
TATAATGTGTGGATTTTGAGTTAGGATCCGTCGAGATTTTCAGGAGCTAAGGAAGCTAAAATGGAGAAAA
AAATCACTGGATATACCACCGTTGATATATCCCAATGGCATCGTAAAGAACATTTTGAGGCATTTCAGTC
AGTTGCTCAATGTACCTATAACCAGACCGTTCAGCTGGATATTACGGCCTTTTTAAAGACCGTAAAGAAA
AATAAGCACAAGTTTTATCCGGCCTTTATTCACATTCTTGCCCGCCTGATGAATGCTCATCCGGAATTCC
GTATGGCAATGAAAGACGGTGAGCTGGTGATATGGGATAGTGTTCACCCTTGTTACACCGTTTTCCATGA
GCAAACTGAAACGTTTTCATCGCTCTGGAGTGAATACCACGACGATTTCCGGCAGTTTCTACACATATAT
TCGCAAGATGTGGCGTGTTACGGTGAAAACCTGGCCTATTTCCCTAAAGGGTTTATTGAGAATATGTTTT
TCGTCTCAGCCAATCCCTGGGTGAGTTTCACCAGTTTTGATTTAA
