>Addgene plasmid #48991 | pREG(R1-R4) #BGV059 | addgene partial sequence | sequence record 74186 | ccdb-rev 5'-ATATGCACCACCGGGTAAAG-3'
GTGCACTGGCCAGGGGGATCACCATCCGTCGCCCGGGCGTGTCAATAATATCACTCTGTACATCCACAAA
CAGACGATAACGGCTCTCTCTTTTATAGGTGTAAACCTTAAACTGCATTTCACCAGCCCCTGTTCTCGTC
AGCAAAAGAGCCGTTCATTTCAATAAACCGGGCGACCTCAGCCATCCCTTCCTGATTTTCCGCTTTCCAG
CGTTCGGCACGCAGACGACGGGCTTCATTCTGCATGGTTGTGCTTACCAGACCGGAGATATTGACATCAT
ATATGCCTTGAGCAACTGATAGCTGTCGCTGTCAACTGTCACTGTAATACGCTGCTTCATAGCATACCTC
TTTTTGACATACTTCGGGTATACATATCAGTATATATTCTTATACCGCAAAAATCAGCGCGCAAATACGC
ATACTGTTATCTGGCTTTTAGTAAGCCGGATCCTCTAGATTACGCCCCGCCTGCCACTCATCGCAGTACT
GTTGTAATTCATTAAGCATTCTGCCGACATGGAAGCCATCACAAACGGCATGATGAACCTGAATCGCCAG
CGGCATCAGCACCTTGTCGCCTTGCGTATAATATTTGCCCATGGTGAAAACGGGGGCGAAGAAGTTGTCC
ATATTGGCCACGTTTAAATCAAAACTGGTGAAACTCACCCAGGGATTGGCTGAGACGAAAAACATATTCT
CAATAAACCCTTTAGGGAAATAGGCCAGGTTTTCACCGTAACACGCCACATCTTGCGAATATATGTGTAG
AAACTGCCGGAAATCGTCGTGGTATTCACTCCAGAGCGATGAAAACGTTTCAGTTTGCTCATGGAAAACG
GTGTAACAAGGGTGAACACTATCCCATATCACCAGCTCACCGTCTTTCATTGCCATACGGAATTCCGGAT
GA
