>Addgene plasmid #48991 | pREG(R1-R4) #BGV059 | addgene partial sequence | sequence record 75382 | ccdB-fwd 5'-GCATGATGACCACCGATATG-3'
AGAGTGGCTGATCTCAGCCACCGCGAAAATGACATCAAAAACGCCATTAACCTGATGTTCTGGGGAATAT
AAATGTCAGGCTCCCTTATACACAGCCAGTCTGCAGGTCGACGATATCGGCGCGCCACTAGTCCATAGTG
ACTGGATATGTTGTGTTTTACAGTATTATGTAGTCTGTTTTTTATGCAAAATCTAATTTAATATATTGAT
ATTTATATCATTTTACGTTTCTCGTTCAACTTTTCTATACAAAGTTGCCCGGGGTTATCAGTGGTCCAGG
CTCTAGTTTTGACTCAACAATATCACCAGCTGAAGCCTATAGAGTACGAGCCATAGATAAAATAAAAGAT
TTTATTTAGTCTCCAGAAAAAGGGGGGAATGAAAGACCCCACCTGTAGGTTTGGCAAGCTAGCTTAAGTA
ACGCCATTTTGCAAGGCATGGAAAAATACATAACTGAGAATAGAGAAGTTCAGATCAAGGTCAGGAACAG
ATGGAACAGGGTCGACCCTAGAGAACCATCAGATGTTTCCAGGGTGCCCCAAGGACCTGAAATGACCCTG
TGCCTTATTTGAACTAACCAATCAGTTCGCTTCTCGCTTCTGTTCGCGCGCTTCTGCTCCCCGAGCTCAA
TAAAAGAGCCCACAACCCCTCACTCGGGGCGCCAGTCCTCCGATTGACTGAGTCGCCCGGGTACCCGTGT
ATCCAATAAACCCTCTTGCAGTTGCATCCGACTTGTGGTCTCGCTGTTCCTTGGGAGGGTCTCCTCTGAG
TGATTGACTACCCGTCAGCGGGGGTCTTTCATTTGGGGGCTCGTCCGGGATCGGGAGACCCCTGCCCAGG
GACCACCGACCCACCACCGGGAGGTAAGCTGGCTGCCTCGCGCGTTTCGGTGATGAC
