[The description below was written by a language model from this plasmid's Addgene catalogue record.]
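Description:
pREG(R1-R4) is an empty retroviral Gateway destination vector built on gQxiPuro, an unpublished lab backbone recorded at about 7.4 kb. It was made by excising a Gateway cassette flanked by attR1 and attR4 sites as a SacII/HpaI fragment and ligating it into the SacII/EcoRV sites of the backbone. The listed promoter is CMV, and a CMV forward primer is the recommended 5′ sequencing primer, which suggests that the recombination cassette lies downstream of that promoter. The record includes no feature table, so the positions of the retroviral LTRs, the packaging signal and the bacterial origin are not documented. It also does not say whether a puromycin marker, as hinted by the backbone name, is retained.

In bacteria the plasmid is selected with both ampicillin and chloramphenicol and is propagated in a ccdB-tolerant strain. This is the usual arrangement for Gateway destination vectors: the backbone normally supplies ampicillin resistance, while the att-flanked cassette carries chloramphenicol resistance and the ccdB counterselection gene. LR recombination replaces the cassette, so correctly recombined products survive in standard E. coli strains, while unrecombined parental vector is eliminated.

The vector belongs to a modular lentiviral and retroviral construction system for gene expression and knockdown in vitro and in vivo. It is designed for a four-way LR reaction that assembles three modules in a fixed order between attR1 and attR4: a cDNA from an entry vector, a marker from a pBEG R2-L3 plasmid, and an shRNA from a pBEG R3-L4 plasmid. A single retroviral vector can thus combine expression of a gene of interest, a marker and a knockdown element.
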