Addgene plasmid #48991: pREG(R1-R4) #BGV059
Purpose: (Empty Backbone) Retroviral Destination vector containing AttR1-AttR4 site. Use with 4-way LR reaction with cDNA in entry vector, marker in pBEG R2-L3 plasmids and shRNA in pBEG R3-L4 plasmid (module 2,3,and 4)
Depositing lab: David Dankort. Depositing organization: McGill University. Publication: A modular lentiviral and retroviral construction system to rapidly generate vectors for gene expression and gene knockdown in vitro and in vivo. Geiling B, Vandal G, Posner AR, de Bruyns A, Dutchak KL, Garnett S, Dankort D. PLoS One. 2013 Oct 11;8(10):e76279. doi: 10.1371/journal.pone.0076279. PubMed 24146852.
Backbone
  Vector backbone: gQxiPuro
  Backbone manufacturer: Dankort lab, unpublished
  Backbone size (bp): 7435
  Modifications to backbone: The R1-R4 Gateway cassette was excised with SacII/HpaI and ligated into gQxiPuro at SacII/EcoRV sites.
  Vector type: Retroviral
  Promoter: CMV
Growth in bacteria
  Bacterial resistance: Chloramphenicol and Ampicillin, 25 & 100 μg/mL
  Growth temperature: 37°C
  Growth strain: ccdB Survival
  Copy number: Unknown
Gene/Insert
  Cloning method: Gateway Cloning
  Sequencing primers: 5′ CMV-F
Terms and licenses: Academic/Nonprofit Terms; Industry Terms: Not Available to Industry
How to cite: pREG(R1-R4) #BGV059 was a gift from David Dankort (Addgene plasmid # 48991 ; http://n2t.net/addgene:48991 ; RRID:Addgene_48991)
